Addgene plasmid #89494: pLKO-FOXM1-shRNA-84
Purpose: Lentiviral vector with constitutive expression of shRNA targeting human FOXM1.
Depositing lab: Adam Karpf. Depositing organization: University of Nebraska Medical Center.
Backbone
  Vector backbone: pLKO
  Total vector size (bp): 7032
  Vector type: Mammalian Expression, Lentiviral, RNAi
  Selectable markers: Puromycin
Growth in bacteria
  Bacterial resistance: Ampicillin, 100 μg/mL
  Growth temperature: 37°C
  Growth strain: NEB Stable
  Copy number: Low Copy
Gene/Insert
  Gene/Insert name: FOXM1
  gRNA/shRNA sequence: TTGCAGGGTGGTCCGTGTAAA
  Species: H. sapiens (human)
  Entrez Gene: FOXM1 (a.k.a. FKHL16, FOXM1A, FOXM1B, FOXM1C, HFH-11, HFH11, HNF-3, INS-1, MPHOSPH2, MPP-2, MPP2, PIG29, TRIDENT)
  Promoter: U6
  Cloning method: Restriction Enzyme; 5′ cloning site AgeI (unknown if destroyed); 3′ cloning site EcoRI (unknown if destroyed)
  Sequencing primers: 5′ LKO.1 5'
Terms and licenses: Academic/Nonprofit Terms; Industry Terms: Not Available to Industry
Depositor comments: The FOXM1 shRNA (TRCN0000273984) sequence was retrieved from the Broad Genetic Perturbation Platform Web Portal. Oligos corresponding to the shRNA were annealed and ligated into pLKO-puro.
How to cite: pLKO-FOXM1-shRNA-84 was a gift from Adam Karpf (Addgene plasmid # 89494 ; http://n2t.net/addgene:89494 ; RRID:Addgene_89494)
