[The description below was written by a language model from this plasmid's Addgene catalogue record and pLannotate feature annotations shown in this document.]
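Description:
pLKO-FOXM1-shRNA-84 is a lentiviral RNAi vector built on the pLKO puromycin backbone for constitutive knockdown of human FOXM1, a forkhead-box transcription factor. A short hairpin RNA designed from a Broad Institute TRC library clone was made from annealed oligonucleotides and ligated between the AgeI and EcoRI sites downstream of the human U6 promoter, an RNA polymerase III promoter suited to producing small, defined hairpin transcripts that are processed into siRNA by the cellular RNAi machinery. The hairpin itself is not annotated in the feature table, but it would sit in the gap between the U6 promoter and the cPPT/CTS element. Downstream, a human PGK promoter drives the puromycin N-acetyltransferase gene, allowing selection of stably transduced mammalian cells.

The viral framework is third-generation in style. A hybrid RSV promoter/truncated 5' LTR drives Tat-independent production of genomic RNA in packaging cells. It is followed by the HIV-1 Ψ packaging signal with a partial gag sequence, the Rev response element for nuclear export of the unspliced genome, and the cPPT/CTS, which aids nuclear import. The ΔU3 3' LTR makes the integrated provirus self-inactivating, and short nef and Rev fragments are residual HIV-1 sequence rather than functional genes. Packaging and envelope functions must be supplied in trans.

In bacteria the plasmid is selected with ampicillin through β-lactamase. It carries a ColE1/pUC-type origin, although the catalogue lists it as low copy, along with an f1 origin, an SV40 origin and poly(A) signal, and lac, T7 and T3 remnants from the cloning backbone. The sequenced record (7,084 nt) is slightly longer than the listed 7,032 bp size. The vector is used to make virus for stable FOXM1 depletion in human cells.
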