Features (pLannotate 1.2.2; 25 found; start..end, strand, type, name):
     88..687     +  CDS            PuroR: puromycin N-acetyltransferase; pac from Streptomyces alboniger; confers resistance to puromycin
    730..813     +  CDS            nef (fragment): NEF_HV1Z2 - Experimental evidence at protein level: Swiss-Prot protein existence level 1. Extracellular Nef protein targets CD4(+) T-lymphocytes for apoptosis by interacting with CXCR4 surface receptors. From Human immunodeficiency virus type 1 group M subtype D (isolate Z2/CDC-Z34) (HIV-1).
    815..1048    +  LTR            3' LTR (ΔU3): self-inactivating 3' long terminal repeat (LTR) from HIV-1
   1120..1241    +  polyA_signal   SV40 poly(A) signal: SV40 polyadenylation signal
   1281..1416    +  rep_origin     SV40 ori: SV40 origin of replication
   1437..1455    -  promoter       T7 promoter: promoter for bacteriophage T7 RNA polymerase
   1463..1618    +  CDS            lacZα (fragment): LacZα fragment of β-galactosidase; lacZ fragment
   1623..2051    +  rep_origin     f1 ori (sequence partly withheld): f1 bacteriophage origin of replication; arrow indicates direction of (+) strand synthesis
   2104..2208    +  promoter       AmpR promoter: bla
   2209..3069    +  CDS            AmpR: β-lactamase; bla; confers resistance to ampicillin, carbenicillin, and related antibiotics
   3240..3828    +  rep_origin     ori: high-copy-number ColE1/pMB1/pBR322/pUC origin of replication
   4011..4103    +  CDS            lacI (fragment): lac repressor; lacI; The lac repressor binds to the lac operator to inhibit transcription in E. coli. This inhibition can be relieved by adding lactose or isopropyl-β-D-thiogalactopyranoside (IPTG).
   4116..4137    +  protein_bind   CAP binding site: CAP binding activates transcription in the presence of cAMP. E. coli catabolite activator protein
   4152..4182    +  promoter       lac promoter: promoter for the E. coli lac operon
   4190..4206    +  protein_bind   lac operator: The lac repressor binds to the lac operator to inhibit transcription in E. coli. This inhibition can be relieved by adding lactose or isopropyl-β-D-thiogalactopyranoside (IPTG). lac repressor encoded by lacI
   4251..4269    +  promoter       T3 promoter: promoter for bacteriophage T3 RNA polymerase
   4297..4523    +  promoter       RSV promoter: Rous sarcoma virus enhancer/promoter
   4524..4704    +  LTR            5' LTR (truncated): truncated 5' long terminal repeat (LTR) from HIV-1
   4751..4876    +  misc_feature   HIV-1 Ψ: packaging signal of human immunodeficiency virus type 1
   4860..5223    +  CDS            HIV-1 gag (fragment): gag protein from human immunodeficiency virus 1; gag
   5369..5602    +  misc_feature   RRE: The Rev response element (RRE) of HIV-1 allows for Rev-dependent mRNA export from the nucleus to the cytoplasm.
   5979..6079    +  CDS            Rev (fragment): human immunodeficiency virus 1 (HIV-1) Rev protein; rev; enhances nuclear export of unspliced and incompletely spliced viral mRNAs
   6129..6369    +  promoter       U6 promoter: RNA polymerase III promoter for human U6 snRNA
   6474..6591    +  misc_feature   cPPT/CTS: central polypurine tract and central termination sequence of HIV-1
   6640..66      +  promoter       hPGK promoter (across the origin): human phosphoglycerate kinase 1 promoter
>Addgene plasmid #89494 | pLKO-FOXM1-shRNA-84 | addgene full sequence | sequence record 180323 | Addgene NGS Result
AAGCCTCCGGAGCGCACGTCGGCAGTCGGCTCCCTCGTTGACCGAATCACCGACCTCTCTCCCCAGGGGG
ATCCACCGGAGCTTACCATGACCGAGTACAAGCCCACGGTGCGCCTCGCCACCCGCGACGACGTCCCCAG
GGCCGTACGCACCCTCGCCGCCGCGTTCGCCGACTACCCCGCCACGCGCCACACCGTCGATCCGGACCGC
CACATCGAGCGGGTCACCGAGCTGCAAGAACTCTTCCTCACGCGCGTCGGGCTCGACATCGGCAAGGTGT
GGGTCGCGGACGACGGCGCCGCGGTGGCGGTCTGGACCACGCCGGAGAGCGTCGAAGCGGGGGCGGTGTT
CGCCGAGATCGGCCCGCGCATGGCCGAGTTGAGCGGTTCCCGGCTGGCCGCGCAGCAACAGATGGAAGGC
CTCCTGGCGCCGCACCGGCCCAAGGAGCCCGCGTGGTTCCTGGCCACCGTCGGCGTCTCGCCCGACCACC
AGGGCAAGGGTCTGGGCAGCGCCGTCGTGCTCCCCGGAGTGGAGGCGGCCGAGCGCGCCGGGGTGCCCGC
CTTCCTGGAGACCTCCGCGCCCCGCAACCTCCCCTTCTACGAGCGGCTCGGCTTCACCGTCACCGCCGAC
GTCGAGGTGCCCGAAGGACCGCGCACCTGGTGCATGACCCGCAAGCCCGGTGCCTGACGCCCGCCCCACG
ACCCGCAGCGCCCGACCGAAAGGAGCGCACGACCCCATGCATCGGTACCTTTAAGACCAATGACTTACAA
GGCAGCTGTAGATCTTAGCCACTTTTTAAAAGAAAAGGGGGGACTGGAAGGGCTAATTCACTCCCAACGA
AGACAAGATCTGCTTTTTGCTTGTACTGGGTCTCTCTGGTTAGACCAGATCTGAGCCTGGGAGCTCTCTG
GCTAACTAGGGAACCCACTGCTTAAGCCTCAATAAAGCTTGCCTTGAGTGCTTCAAGTAGTGTGTGCCCG
TCTGTTGTGTGACTCTGGTAACTAGAGATCCCTCAGACCCTTTTAGTCAGTGTGGAAAATCTCTAGCAGT
AGTAGTTCATGTCATCTTATTATTCAGTATTTATAACTTGCAAAGAAATGAATATCAGAGAGTGAGAGGA
ACTTGTTTATTGCAGCTTATAATGGTTACAAATAAAGCAATAGCATCACAAATTTCACAAATAAAGCATT
TTTTTCACTGCATTCTAGTTGTGGTTTGTCCAAACTCATCAATGTATCTTATCATGTCTGGCTCTAGCTA
TCCCGCCCCTAACTCCGCCCATCCCGCCCCTAACTCCGCCCAGTTCCGCCCATTCTCCGCCCCATGGCTG
ACTAATTTTTTTTATTTATGCAGAGGCCGAGGCCGCCTCGGCCTCTGAGCTATTCCAGAAGTAGTGAGGA
GGCTTTTTTGGAGGCCTAGGGACGTACCCAATTCGCCCTATAGTGAGTCGTATTACGCGCGCTCACTGGC
CGTCGTTTTACAACGTCGTGACTGGGAAAACCCTGGCGTTACCCAACTTAATCGCCTTGCAGCACATCCC
CCTTTCGCCAGCTGGCGTAATAGCGAAGAGGCCCGCACCGATCGCCCTTCCCAACAGTTGCGCAGCCTGA
ATGGCGAATGGG
[124 nt withheld, positions 1623-1746]
C
[91 nt withheld, positions 1748-1838]
A
[49 nt withheld, positions 1840-1888]
CCTTTGACGTTGGAGTCCACGTTCTTT
[37 nt withheld, positions 1916-1952]
ACCCTATCTCGGTCTATTCTTTTGATTTATAAGGGATTTTGCCGATTTCGGCCTATTGGTTAAAAAATGA
GCTGATTTAACAAAAATTTAACGCGAATTTTAACAAAATATTAACGCTTACAATTTAGGTGGCACTTTTC
GGGGAAATGTGCGCGGAACCCCTATTTGTTTATTTTTCTAAATACATTCAAATATGTATCCGCTCATGAG
ACAATAACCCTGATAAATGCTTCAATAATATTGAAAAAGGAAGAGTATGAGTATTCAACATTTCCGTGTC
GCCCTTATTCCCTTTTTTGCGGCATTTTGCCTTCCTGTTTTTGCTCACCCAGAAACGCTGGTGAAAGTAA
AAGATGCTGAAGATCAGTTGGGTGCACGAGTGGGTTACATCGAACTGGATCTCAACAGCGGTAAGATCCT
TGAGAGTTTTCGCCCCGAAGAACGTTTTCCAATGATGAGCACTTTTAAAGTTCTGCTATGTGGCGCGGTA
TTATCCCGTATTGACGCCGGGCAAGAGCAACTCGGTCGCCGCATACACTATTCTCAGAATGACTTGGTTG
AGTACTCACCAGTCACAGAAAAGCATCTTACGGATGGCATGACAGTAAGAGAATTATGCAGTGCTGCCAT
AACCATGAGTGATAACACTGCGGCCAACTTACTTCTGACAACGATCGGAGGACCGAAGGAGCTAACCGCT
TTTTTGCACAACATGGGGGATCATGTAACTCGCCTTGATCGTTGGGAACCGGAGCTGAATGAAGCCATAC
CAAACGACGAGCGTGACACCACGATGCCTGTAGCAATGGCAACAACGTTGCGCAAACTATTAACTGGCGA
ACTACTTACTCTAGCTTCCCGGCAACAATTAATAGACTGGATGGAGGCGGATAAAGTTGCAGGACCACTT
CTGCGCTCGGCCCTTCCGGCTGGCTGGTTTATTGCTGATAAATCTGGAGCCGGTGAGCGTGGGTCTCGCG
GTATCATTGCAGCACTGGGGCCAGATGGTAAGCCCTCCCGTATCGTAGTTATCTACACGACGGGGAGTCA
GGCAACTATGGATGAACGAAATAGACAGATCGCTGAGATAGGTGCCTCACTGATTAAGCATTGGTAACTG
TCAGACCAAGTTTACTCATATATACTTTAGATTGATTTAAAACTTCATTTTTAATTTAAAAGGATCTAGG
TGAAGATCCTTTTTGATAATCTCATGACCAAAATCCCTTAACGTGAGTTTTCGTTCCACTGAGCGTCAGA
CCCCGTAGAAAAGATCAAAGGATCTTCTTGAGATCCTTTTTTTCTGCGCGTAATCTGCTGCTTGCAAACA
AAAAAACCACCGCTACCAGCGGTGGTTTGTTTGCCGGATCAAGAGCTACCAACTCTTTTTCCGAAGGTAA
CTGGCTTCAGCAGAGCGCAGATACCAAATACTGTTCTTCTAGTGTAGCCGTAGTTAGGCCACCACTTCAA
GAACTCTGTAGCACCGCCTACATACCTCGCTCTGCTAATCCTGTTACCAGTGGCTGCTGCCAGTGGCGAT
AAGTCGTGTCTTACCGGGTTGGACTCAAGACGATAGTTACCGGATAAGGCGCAGCGGTCGGGCTGAACGG
GGGGTTCGTGCACACAGCCCAGCTTGGAGCGAACGACCTACACCGAACTGAGATACCTACAGCGTGAGCT
ATGAGAAAGCGCCACGCTTCCCGAAGGGAGAAAGGCGGACAGGTATCCGGTAAGCGGCAGGGTCGGAACA
GGAGAGCGCACGAGGGAGCTTCCAGGGGGAAACGCCTGGTATCTTTATAGTCCTGTCGGGTTTCGCCACC
TCTGACTTGAGCGTCGATTTTTGTGATGCTCGTCAGGGGGGCGGAGCCTATGGAAAAACGCCAGCAACGC
GGCCTTTTTACGGTTCCTGGCCTTTTGCTGGCCTTTTGCTCACATGTTCTTTCCTGCGTTATCCCCTGAT
TCTGTGGATAACCGTATTACCGCCTTTGAGTGAGCTGATACCGCTCGCCGCAGCCGAACGACCGAGCGCA
GCGAGTCAGTGAGCGAGGAAGCGGAAGAGCGCCCAATACGCAAACCGCCTCTCCCCGCGCGTTGGCCGAT
TCATTAATGCAGCTGGCACGACAGGTTTCCCGACTGGAAAGCGGGCAGTGAGCGCAACGCAATTAATGTG
AGTTAGCTCACTCATTAGGCACCCCAGGCTTTACACTTTATGCTTCCGGCTCGTATGTTGTGTGGAATTG
TGAGCGGATAACAATTTCACACAGGAAACAGCTATGACCATGATTACGCCAAGCGCGCAATTAACCCTCA
CTAAAGGGAACAAAAGCTGGAGCTGCAAGCTTAATGTAGTCTTATGCAATACTCTTGTAGTCTTGCAACA
TGGTAACGATGAGTTAGCAACATGCCTTACAAGGAGAGAAAAAGCACCGTGCATGCCGATTGGTGGAAGT
AAGGTGGTACGATCGTGCCTTATTAGGAAGGCAACAGACGGGTCTGACATGGATTGGACGAACCACTGAA
TTGCCGCATTGCAGAGATATTGTATTTAAGTGCCTAGCTCGATACATAAACGGGTCTCTCTGGTTAGACC
AGATCTGAGCCTGGGAGCTCTCTGGCTAACTAGGGAACCCACTGCTTAAGCCTCAATAAAGCTTGCCTTG
AGTGCTTCAAGTAGTGTGTGCCCGTCTGTTGTGTGACTCTGGTAACTAGAGATCCCTCAGACCCTTTTAG
TCAGTGTGGAAAATCTCTAGCAGTGGCGCCCGAACAGGGACTTGAAAGCGAAAGGGAAACCAGAGGAGCT
CTCTCGACGCAGGACTCGGCTTGCTGAAGCGCGCACGGCAAGAGGCGAGGGGCGGCGACTGGTGAGTACG
CCAAAAATTTTGACTAGCGGAGGCTAGAAGGAGAGAGATGGGTGCGAGAGCGTCAGTATTAAGCGGGGGA
GAATTAGATCGCGATGGGAAAAAATTCGGTTAAGGCCAGGGGGAAAGAAAAAATATAAATTAAAACATAT
AGTATGGGCAAGCAGGGAGCTAGAACGATTCGCAGTTAATCCTGGCCTGTTAGAAACATCAGAAGGCTGT
AGACAAATACTGGGACAGCTACAACCATCCCTTCAGACAGGATCAGAAGAACTTAGATCATTATATAATA
CAGTAGCAACCCTCTATTGTGTGCATCAAAGGATAGAGATAAAAGACACCAAGGAAGCTTTAGACAAGAT
AGAGGAAGAGCAAAACAAAAGTAAGACCACCGCACAGCAAGCGGCCGCTGATCTTCAGACCTGGAGGAGG
AGATATGAGGGACAATTGGAGAAGTGAATTATATAAATATAAAGTAGTAAAAATTGAACCATTAGGAGTA
GCACCCACCAAGGCAAAGAGAAGAGTGGTGCAGAGAGAAAAAAGAGCAGTGGGAATAGGAGCTTTGTTCC
TTGGGTTCTTGGGAGCAGCAGGAAGCACTATGGGCGCAGCGTCAATGACGCTGACGGTACAGGCCAGACA
ATTATTGTCTGGTATAGTGCAGCAGCAGAACAATTTGCTGAGGGCTATTGAGGCGCAACAGCATCTGTTG
CAACTCACAGTCTGGGGCATCAAGCAGCTCCAGGCAAGAATCCTGGCTGTGGAAAGATACCTAAAGGATC
AACAGCTCCTGGGGATTTGGGGTTGCTCTGGAAAACTCATTTGCACCACTGCTGTGCCTTGGAATGCTAG
TTGGAGTAATAAATCTCTGGAACAGATTTGGAATCACACGACCTGGATGGAGTGGGACAGAGAAATTAAC
AATTACACAAGCTTAATACACTCCTTAATTGAAGAATCGCAAAACCAGCAAGAAAAGAATGAACAAGAAT
TATTGGAATTAGATAAATGGGCAAGTTTGTGGAATTGGTTTAACATAACAAATTGGCTGTGGTATATAAA
ATTATTCATAATGATAGTAGGAGGCTTGGTAGGTTTAAGAATAGTTTTTGCTGTACTTTCTATAGTGAAT
AGAGTTAGGCAGGGATATTCACCATTATCGTTTCAGACCCACCTCCCAACCCCGAGGGGACCCGACAGGC
CCGAAGGAATAGAAGAAGAAGGTGGAGAGAGAGACAGAGACAGATCCATTCGATTAGTGAACGGATCTCG
ACGGTATCGATCACGAGACTAGCCTCGAGCGGCCGCCCCCTTCACCGAGGGCCTATTTCCCATGATTCCT
TCATATTTGCATATACGATACAAGGCTGTTAGAGAGATAATTGGAATTAATTTGACTGTAAACACAAAGA
TATTAGTACAAAATACGTGACGTAGAAAGTAATAATTTCTTGGGTAGTTTGCAGTTTTAAAATTATGTTT
TAAAATGGACTATCATATGCTTACCGTAACTTGAAAGTATTTCGATTTCTTGGCTTTATATATCTTGTGG
AAAGGACGAAACACCGGTTGCAGGGTGGTCCGTGTAAACTCGAGTTTACACGGACCACCCTGCAATTTTT
GAATTCTCGACCTCGAGACAAATGGCAGTATTCATCCACAATTTTAAAAGAAAAGGGGGGATTGGGGGGT
ACAGTGCAGGGGAAAGAATAGTAGACATAATAGCAACAGACATACAAACTAAAGAATTACAAAAACAAAT
TACAAAAATTCAAAATTTTCGGGTTTATTACAGGGACAGCAGAGATCCACTTTGGCCGCGGCTCGAGGGG
GTTGGGGTTGCGCCTTTTCCAAGGCAGCCCTGGGTTTGCGCAGGGACGCGGCTGCTCTGGGCGTGGTTCC
GGGAAACGCAGCGGCGCCGACCCTGGGTCTCGCACATTCTTCACGTCCGTTCGCAGCGTCACCCGGATCT
TCGCCGCTACCCTTGTGGGCCCCCCGGCGACGCTTCCTGCTCCGCCCCTAAGTCGGGAAGGTTCCTTGCG
GTTCGCGGCGTGCCGGACGTGACAAACGGAAGCCGCACGTCTCACTAGTACCCTCGCAGACGGACAGCGC
CAGGGAGCAATGGCAGCGCGCCGACCGCGATGGGCTGTGGCCAATAGCGGCTGCTCAGCAGGGCGCGCCG
AGAGCAGCGGCCGGGAAGGGGCGGTGCGGGAGGCGGGGTGTGGGGCGGTAGTGTGGGCCCTGTTCCTGCC
CGCGCGGTGTTCCGCATTCTGC
