>Addgene plasmid #89494 | pLKO-FOXM1-shRNA-84 | depositor partial sequence | sequence record 176959 | GACTATCATATGCTTACCGT
ACCGACAGGCCCGAAGGAATAGAAGAAGAAGGTGGAGAGAGAGACAGAGACAGATCCATTCGATTAGTGA
ACGGATCTCGACGGTATCGATCACGAGACTAGCCTCGAGCGGCCGCCCCCTTCACCGAGGGCCTATTTCC
CATGATTCCTTCATATTTGCATATACGATACAAGGCTGTTAGAGAGATAATTGGAATTAATTTGACTGTA
AACACAAAGATATTAGTACAAAATACGTGACGTAGAAAGTAATAATTTCTTGGGTAGTTTGCAGTTTTAA
AATTATGTTTTAAAATGGACTATCATATGCTTACCGTAACTTGAAAGTATTTCGATTTCTTGGCTTTATA
TATCTTGTGGAAAGGACGAAACACCGGTTGCAGGGTGGTCCGTGTAAACTCGAGTTTACACGGACCACCC
TGCATTTTTGAATTCTCGACCTCGAGACAAATGGCAGTATTCATCCACAATTTTAAAAGAAAAGGGGGGA
TTGGGGGGTACAKTGCAGGGGAAAGAATAGTAGAYATAATAGCAWCAGACATACAAAACTAAAGAATTAC
AAAYACAAWTTACAAAAA
